>Addgene plasmid #81727 | pDONR223_CTNNB1_p.G34E | addgene full sequence | sequence record 168808 | Addgene NGS Result
AGACCCCGTAGAAAAGATCAAAGGATCTTCTTGAGATCCTTTTTTTCTGCGCGTAATCTGCTGCTTGCAA
ACAAAAAAACCACCGCTACCAGCGGTGGTTTGTTTGCCGGATCAAGAGCTACCAACTCTTTTTCCGAAGG
TAACTGGCTTCAGCAGAGCGCAGATACCAAATACTGTTCTTCTAGTGTAGCCGTAGTTAGGCCACCACTT
CAAGAACTCTGTAGCACCGCCTACATACCTCGCTCTGCTAATCCTGTTACCAGTGGCTGCTGCCAGTGGC
GATAAGTCGTGTCTTACCGGGTTGGACTCAAGACGATAGTTACCGGATAAGGCGCAGCGGTCGGGCTGAA
CGGGGGGTTCGTGCACACAGCCCAGCTTGGAGCGAACGACCTACACCGAACTGAGATACCTACAGCGTGA
GCTATGAGAAAGCGCCACGCTTCCCGAAGGGAGAAAGGCGGACAGGTATCCGGTAAGCGGCAGGGTCGGA
ACAGGAGAGCGCACGAGGGAGCTTCCAGGGGGAAACGCCTGGTATCTTTATAGTCCTGTCGGGTTTCGCC
ACCTCTGACTTGAGCGTCGATTTTTGTGATGCTCGTCAGGGGGGCGGAGCCTATGGAAAAACGCCAGCAA
CGCGGCCTTTTTACGGTTCCTGGCCTTTTGCTGGCCTTTTGCTCACATGTTCTTTCCTGCGTTATCCCCT
GATTCTGTGGATAACCGTATTACCGCCTTTGAGTGAGCTGATACCGCTCGCCGCAGCCGAACGACCGAGC
GCAGCGAGTCAGTGAGCGAGGAAGCGGAAGAGCGCCCAATACGCAAACCGCCTCTCCCCGCGCGTTGGCC
GATTCATTAATGCAGCTGGCACGACAGGTTTCCCGACTGGAAAGCGGGCAGTGAGCGCAACGCAATTAAT
ACGCGTACCGCTAGCCAGGAAGAGTTTGTAGAAACGCAAAAAGGCCATCCGTCAGGATGGCCTTCTGCTT
AGTTTGATGCCTGGCAGTTTATGGCGGGCGTCCTGCCCGCCACCCTCCGGGCCGTTGCTTCACAACGTTC
AAATCCGCTCCCGGCGGATTTGTCCTACTCAGGAGAGCGTTCACCGACAAACAACAGATAAAACGAAAGG
CCCAGTCTTCCGACTGAGCCTTTCGTTTTATTTGATGCCTGGCAGTTCCCTACTCTCGCGTTAACGCTAG
CATGGATGTTTTCCCAGTCACGACGTTGTAAAACGACGGCCAGTCTTAAGCTCGGGCCCCAAATAATGAT
TTTATTTTGACTGATAGTGACCTGTTCGTTGCAACAAATTGATGAGCAATGCTTTTTTATAATGTCAACT
TTGTACAAAAAAGTTGGCACCATGGCTACTCAAGCTGATTTGATGGAGTTGGACATGGCCATGGAACCAG
ACAGAAAAGCGGCTGTTAGTCACTGGCAGCAACAGTCTTACCTGGACTCTGAAATCCATTCTGGTGCCAC
TACCACAGCTCCTTCTCTGAGTGGTAAAGGCAATCCTGAGGAAGAGGATGTGGATACCTCCCAAGTCCTG
TATGAGTGGGAACAGGGATTTTCTCAGTCCTTCACTCAAGAACAAGTAGCTGATATTGATGGACAGTATG
CAATGACTCGAGCTCAGAGGGTACGAGCTGCTATGTTCCCTGAGACATTAGATGAGGGCATGCAGATCCC
ATCTACACAGTTTGATGCTGCTCATCCCACTAATGTCCAGCGTTTGGCTGAACCATCACAGATGCTGAAA
[1614 nt withheld, positions 1751-3364]
AAACGGCTTTCAGTTGAGCTGACCAGCTCTCTCTTCAGAACAGAGCCAATGGCTTGGAATGAGACTGCTG
ATCTTGGACTTGATATTGGTGCCCAGGGAGAACCCCTTGGATATCGCCAGGATGATCCTAGCTATCGTTC
TTTTCACTCTGGTGGATATGGCCAGGATGCCTTGGGTATGGACCCCATGATGGAACATGAGATGGGTGGC
CACCACCCTGGTGCTGACTATCCAGTTGATGGGCTGCCAGATCTGGGGCATGCCCAGGACCTCATGGATG
GGCTGCCTCCAGGTGACAGCAATCAGCTGGCCTGGTTTGATACTGACCTGTAATTGCCAACTTTCTTGTA
CAAAGTTGGCATTATAAGAAAGCATTGCTTATCAATTTGTTGCAACGAACAGGTCACTATCAGTCAAAAT
AAAATCATTATTTGCCATCCAGCTGATATCCCCTATAGTGAGTCGTATTACATGGTCATAGCTGTTTCCT
GGCAGCTCTGGCCCGTGTCTCAAAATCTCTGATGTTACATTGCACAAGATAAAAATATATCATCATGCCT
CCTCTAGACCAGCCAGGACAGAAATGCCTCGACTTCGCTGCTACCCAAGGTTGCCGGGTGACGCACACCG
TGGAAACGGATGAAGGCACGAACCCAGTGGACATAAGCCTGTTCGGTTCGTAAGCTGTAATGCAAGTAGC
GTATGCGCTCACGCAACTGGTCCAGAACCTTGACCGAACGCAGCGGTGGTAACGGCGCAGTGGCGGTTTT
CATGGCTTGTTATGACTGTTTTTTTGGGGTACAGTCTATGCCTCGGGCATCCAAGCAGCAAGCGCGTTAC
GCCGTGGGTCGATGTTTGATGTTATGGAGCAGCAACGATGTTACGCAGCAGGGCAGTCGCCCTAAAACAA
AGTTAAACATTATGAGGGAAGCGGTGATCGCCGAAGTATCGACTCAACTATCAGAGGTAGTTGGCGTCAT
CGAGCGCCATCTCGAACCGACGTTGCTGGCCGTACATTTGTACGGCTCCGCAGTGGATGGCGGCCTGAAG
CCACACAGTGATATTGATTTGCTGGTTACGGTGACCGTAAGGCTTGATGAAACAACGCGGCGAGCTTTGA
TCAACGACCTTTTGGAAACTTCGGCTTCCCCTGGAGAGAGCGAGATTCTCCGCGCTGTAGAAGTCACCAT
TGTTGTGCACGACGACATCATTCCGTGGCGTTATCCAGCTAAGCGCGAACTGCAATTTGGAGAATGGCAG
CGCAATGACATTCTTGCAGGTATCTTCGAGCCAGCCACGATCGACATTGATCTGGCTATCTTGCTGACAA
AAGCAAGAGAACATAGCGTTGCCTTGGTAGGTCCAGCGGCGGAGGAACTCTTTGATCCGGTTCCTGAACA
GGATCTATTTGAGGCGCTAAATGAAACCTTAACGCTATGGAACTCGCCGCCCGACTGGGCTGGCGATGAG
CGAAATGTAGTGCTTACGTTGTCCCGCATTTGGTACAGCGCAGTAACCGGCAAAATCGCGCCGAAGGATG
TCGCTGCCGACTGGGCAATGGAGCGCCTGCCGGCCCAGTATCAGCCCGTCATACTTGAAGCTAGACAGGC
TTATCTTGGACAAGAAGAAGATCGCTTGGCCTCGCGCGCAGATCAGTTGGAAGAATTTGTCCACTACGTG
AAAGGCGAGATCACCAAGGTAGTCGGCAAATAACCCTCGAGCCACCCATGACCAAAATCCCTTAACGTGA
GTTACGCGTCGTTCCACTGAGCGTC
Features (pLannotate 1.2.2; 12 found; start..end, strand, type, name):
     31..619     +  rep_origin     ori: high-copy-number ColE1/pMB1/pBR322/pUC origin of replication
    802..894     +  CDS            lacI (fragment): lac repressor; lacI; The lac repressor binds to the lac operator to inhibit transcription in E. coli. This inhibition can be relieved by adding lactose or isopropyl-β-D-thiogalactopyranoside (IPTG).
    949..976     -  terminator     rrnB T2 terminator: transcription terminator T2 from the E. coli rrnB gene
   1108..1151    +  terminator     rrnB T1 terminator: Escherichia coli rrnB; transcription terminator T1 from the E. coli rrnB gene
   1198..1234    -  CDS            lacZα (fragment): LacZα fragment of β-galactosidase; lacZ fragment
   1251..1346    +  protein_bind   attL3: mutant version of attL; recombination site for the Gateway® LR reaction LR Clonase™
   1352..3697    +  CDS            CTNNB1 (sequence partly withheld): protein involved both in cell-cell adhesion as part of the cadherin protein complex, and in gene transcription as part of the Wnt signaling pathway; CTNNB1; also known as catenin beta-1; related to Drosophila armadillo
   3702..3797    -  protein_bind   attL3: mutant version of attL; recombination site for the Gateway® LR reaction LR Clonase™
   3816..3834    -  promoter       T7 promoter: promoter for bacteriophage T7 RNA polymerase
   4024..4047    +  promoter       Pc promoter (fragment): intI1 (promoter lies within the coding sequence); class 1 integron promoter
   4223..4279    +  CDS            GmR (fragment): gentamycin acetyltransferase; aacC1; confers resistance to gentamycin
   4286..5077    +  CDS            SmR: aminoglycoside adenylyltransferase (Murphy, 1985); aadA; confers resistance to spectinomycin and streptomycin
