[The description below was written by a language model from this plasmid's Addgene catalogue record and pLannotate feature annotations shown in this document.]
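Description:
pDONR223_CTNNB1_p.G34E is a Gateway entry clone built on the Invitrogen pDONR223 backbone and carrying the human CTNNB1 (β-catenin) open reading frame with a G34E substitution. It is a bacterial propagation and shuttling plasmid rather than an expression vector. It replicates in E. coli at high copy from a ColE1/pUC-type origin and is selected with spectinomycin through the aadA (SmR) aminoglycoside adenylyltransferase gene, which lies downstream of a class 1 integron Pc promoter fragment. The annotated sequence is about 5.1 kb. Short lacI, lacZα and gentamicin-resistance fragments in the table are backbone remnants, not functional genes.

The CTNNB1 coding sequence, roughly 2.3 kb, is flanked by two attL recombination sites in opposite orientations. The automated annotation labels both as attL3, so the exact attL variants should be confirmed from the sequence. These sites allow LR Clonase-mediated transfer of the ORF into any compatible Gateway destination vector. rrnB T1 and T2 terminators upstream of the cassette insulate the insert from read-through transcription, and a T7 promoter sits just outside the downstream att site, pointing back toward the insert. The record lists no promoter driving CTNNB1, so expression depends on the destination vector chosen. The clone is in the "closed" configuration, with a stop codon immediately after the insert, so it yields untagged or N-terminally tagged protein and cannot form C-terminal fusions.

β-catenin acts in cadherin-based cell adhesion and as a transcriptional effector of Wnt signalling. This plasmid belongs to the Target Accelerator Plasmid Collection, created for systematic functional testing of rare cancer-associated variants for oncogenic activity.
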