Addgene plasmid #81727: pDONR223_CTNNB1_p.G34E
Purpose: Gateway Donor vector containing CTNNB1, part of the Target Accelerator Plasmid Collection.
Depositing lab: Jesse Boehm & William Hahn & David Root. Depositing organization: Broad Institute. Publication: Systematic Functional Interrogation of Rare Cancer Variants Identifies Oncogenic Alleles. Kim E, Ilic N, Shrestha Y, Zou L, Kamburov A, Zhu C, Yang X, Lubonja R, Tran N, Nguyen C, Lawrence MS, Piccioni F, Bagul M, Doench JG, Chouinard CR, Wu X, Hogstrom L, Natoli T, Tamayo P, Horn H, Corsello SM, Lage K, Root DE, Subramanian A, Golub TR, Getz G, Boehm JS, Hahn WC. Cancer Discov. 2016 Jul;6(7):714-26. doi: 10.1158/2159-8290.CD-16-0160. Epub 2016 May 4. PubMed 27147599.
Backbone
  Vector backbone: pDONR223
  Backbone manufacturer: Invitrogen
  Backbone size w/o insert (bp): 2790
  Vector type: Gateway Entry vector
Growth in bacteria
  Bacterial resistance: Spectinomycin, 50 μg/mL
  Growth temperature: 37°C
  Growth strain: DH5alpha
  Copy number: High Copy
Gene/Insert
  Gene/Insert name: CTNNB1 (alt name: NM_001904.3)
  Species: H. sapiens (human)
  Mutation: G34E
  Entrez Gene: CTNNB1 (a.k.a. CTNNB, EVR7, MRD19, NEDSDV, armadillo)
  Promoter: None
  Cloning method: Gateway Cloning
  Sequencing primers: 5′ M13pUC-fwd; 3′ M13-Rev
Terms and licenses: Academic/Nonprofit Terms; Industry Terms: Not Available to Industry
Depositor comments: Closed state: stop codon immediately follows insert
How to cite: pDONR223_CTNNB1_p.G34E was a gift from Jesse Boehm & William Hahn & David Root (Addgene plasmid # 81727 ; http://n2t.net/addgene:81727 ; RRID:Addgene_81727)
