>Addgene plasmid #81727 | pDONR223_CTNNB1_p.G34E | depositor partial sequence | sequence record 155046 | Insert sequence
ATGGCTACTCAAGCTGATTTGATGGAGTTGGACATGGCCATGGAACCAGACAGAAAAGCGGCTGTTAGTC
ACTGGCAGCAACAGTCTTACCTGGACTCTGAAATCCATTCTGGTGCCACTACCACAGCTCCTTCTCTGAG
TGGTAAAGGCAATCCTGAGGAAGAGGATGTGGATACCTCCCAAGTCCTGTATGAGTGGGAACAGGGATTT
TCTCAGTCCTTCACTCAAGAACAAGTAGCTGATATTGATGGACAGTATGCAATGACTCGAGCTCAGAGGG
TACGAGCTGCTATGTTCCCTGAGACATTAGATGAGGGCATGCAGATCCCATCTACACAGTTTGATGCTGC
TCATCCCACTAATGTCCAGCGTTTGGCTGAACCATCACAGATGCTGAAA
[1614 nt withheld, positions 400-2013]
AAACGGCTTTCAGTTGAGCTGACCAGCTCTCTCTTCAGAACAGAGCCAATGGCTTGGAATGAGACTGCTG
ATCTTGGACTTGATATTGGTGCCCAGGGAGAACCCCTTGGATATCGCCAGGATGATCCTAGCTATCGTTC
TTTTCACTCTGGTGGATATGGCCAGGATGCCTTGGGTATGGACCCCATGATGGAACATGAGATGGGTGGC
CACCACCCTGGTGCTGACTATCCAGTTGATGGGCTGCCAGATCTGGGGCATGCCCAGGACCTCATGGATG
GGCTGCCTCCAGGTGACAGCAATCAGCTGGCCTGGTTTGATACTGACCTG
